>Addgene plasmid #72964 | pBP-J23108 | depositor full sequence | sequence record 447485 | pBP-J23108 sequence 2142 bps
CGATCAACTCGAGTGCCACCTGACGTCTAAGAAACCATTATTATCATGACATTAACCTATAAAAATAGGC
GTATCACGAGGCAGAATTTCAGATAAAAAAAATCCTTAGCTTTCGCTAAGGATGATTTCTGGAATTCGCG
GCCGCTTCTAGAATCTAGAGACGCATAGGTCTCACTATCTGACAGCTAGCTCAGTCCTAGGTATAATGCT
AGCGTACAGAGACCCATGCCGTCTCATTAGCTGCAGTCCGGCAAAAAAGGGCAAGGTGTCACCACCCTGC
CCTTTTTCTTTAAAACCGAAAAGATTACTTCGCGTTATGCAGGCTTCCTCGCTCACTGACTCGCTGCGCT
CGGTCGTTCGGCTGCGGCGAGCGGTATCAGCTCACTCAAAGGCGGTAATACGGTTATCCACAGAATCAGG
GGATAACGCAGGAAAGAACATGTGAGCAAAAGGCCAGCAAAAGGCCAGGAACCGTAAAAAGGCCGCGTTG
CTGGCGTTTTTCCACAGGCTCCGCCCCCCTGACGAGCATCACAAAAATCGACGCTCAAGTCAGAGGTGGC
GAAACCCGACAGGACTATAAAGATACCAGGCGTTTCCCCCTGGAAGCTCCCTCGTGCGCTCTCCTGTTCC
GACCCTGCCGCTTACCGGATACCTGTCCGCCTTTCTCCCTTCGGGAAGCGTGGCGCTTTCTCATAGCTCA
CGCTGTAGGTATCTCAGTTCGGTGTAGGTCGTTCGCTCCAAGCTGGGCTGTGTGCACGAACCCCCCGTTC
AGCCCGACCGCTGCGCCTTATCCGGTAACTATCGTCTTGAGTCCAACCCGGTAAGACACGACTTATCGCC
ACTGGCAGCAGCCACTGGTAACAGGATTAGCAGAGCGAGGTATGTAGGCGGTGCTACAGAGTTCTTGAAG
TGGTGGCCTAACTACGGCTACACTAGAAGAACAGTATTTGGTATCTGCGCTCTGCTGAAGCCAGTTACCT
TCGGAAAAAGAGTTGGTAGCTCTTGATCCGGCAAACAAACCACCGCTGGTAGCGGTGGTTTTTTTGTTTG
CAAGCAGCAGATTACGCGCAGAAAAAAAGGATCTCAAGAAGATCCTTTGATCTTTTCTACGGGGTCTGAC
GCTCAGTGGAACGAAAACTCACGTTAAGGGATTTTGGTCATGAGATTATCAAAAAGGATCTTCACCTAGA
TCCTTTTAAATTAAAAATGAAGTTTTAAATCAATCTAAAGTATATATGAGTAAACTTGGTCTGACAGCTC
GAGGCTTGGATTCTCACCAATAAAAAACGCCCGGCGGCAACCGAGCGTTCTGAACAAATCCAGATGGAGT
TCTGAGGTCATTACTGGATCTATCAACAGGAGTCCAAGCGAGCTCGATATCAAATTACGCCCCGCCCTGC
CACTCATCGCAGTACTGTTGTAATTCATTAAGCATTCTGCCGACATGGAAGCCATCACAAACGGCATGAT
GAACCTGAATCGCCAGCGGCATCAGCACCTTGTCGCCTTGCGTATAATATTTGCCCATGGTGAAAACGGG
GGCGAAGAAGTTGTCCATATTGGCCACGTTTAAATCAAAACTGGTGAAACTCACCCAGGGATTGGCTGAC
ACGAAAAACATATTCTCAATAAACCCTTTAGGGAAATAGGCCAGGTTTTCACCGTAACACGCCACATCTT
GCGAATATATGTGTAGAAACTGCCGGAAATCGTCGTGGTATTCACTCCAGAGCGATGAAAACGTTTCAGT
TTGCTCATGGAAAACGGTGTAACAAGGGTGAACACTATCCCATATCACCAGCTCACCGTCTTTCATTGCC
ATACGAAATTCCGGATGAGCATTCATCAGGCGGGCAAGAATGTGAATAAAGGCCGGATAAAACTTGTGCT
TATTTTTCTTTACGGTCTTTAAAAAGGCCGTAATATCCAGCTGAACGGTCTGGTTATAGGTACATTGAGC
AACTGACTGAAATGCCTCAAAATGTTCTTTACGATGCCATTGGGATATATCAACGGTGGTATATCCAGTG
ATTTTTTTCTCCATTTTAGCTTCCTTAGCTCCTGAAAATCTCGATAACTCAAAAAATACGCCCGGTAGTG
ATCTTATTTCATTATGGTGAAAGTTGGAACCTCTTACGTGCC
Features (pLannotate 1.2.2; 8 found; start..end, strand, type, name):
     86..129     -  terminator     bacterial terminator: putative bacterial transcription terminator
    132..151     +  misc_feature   BioBrick prefix: BioBrick prefix for parts that start with "ATG"
    180..213     +  promoter       J23119 promoter: bacterial promoter (Registry of Standard Biological Parts BBa J23119)
    247..304     +  terminator     his operon terminator: This putative transcriptin terminator from the E. coli his operon has a 2-bp deletion introduced during synthesis. Its efficiency has not been determined.
    499..1087    -  rep_origin     ori: high-copy-number ColE1/pMB1/pBR322/pUC origin of replication
   1270..1364    -  terminator     lambda t0 terminator: transcription terminator from phage lambda
   1388..2044    -  CDS            cat: CAT_ECOLX - Experimental evidence at protein level: Swiss-Prot protein existence level 1. This enzyme is an effector of chloramphenicol resistance in bacteria. From Escherichia coli. This protein is used as a marker in many commonly used cloning vectors, such as pACYC184.
   2045..2142    -  promoter       cat promoter: promoter of the E. coli cat gene encoding chloramphenicol acetyltransferase
