[The description below was written by a language model from this plasmid's Addgene catalogue record and pLannotate feature annotations shown in this document.]
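Description:
pBP-J23108 is a Level 0 part plasmid from the EcoFlex MoClo toolkit for E. coli synthetic biology. It carries the synthetic constitutive promoter J23108, a member of the standard iGEM (Anderson-type) promoter series. It is built on the iGEM pSB1C3 backbone and is a small plasmid of about 2.1 kb. A ColE1/pUC-type origin maintains it at high copy number in E. coli, and a cat (chloramphenicol acetyltransferase) gene, driven by its own promoter and followed by the lambda t0 terminator, provides chloramphenicol selection. The cat coding sequence contains a silent C435G change that removes an internal BsmBI site, so the backbone is not cut in assembly steps that use this Type IIS enzyme.

The promoter part is defined by 5' CTAT and 3' GTAC fusion sites. These overhangs fix its position and orientation when it is combined with downstream parts (such as ribosome binding sites, coding sequences and terminators) in hierarchical Golden Gate/MoClo assembly of transcription units. The record does not state the restriction sites used to clone the part. The part region lies next to a BioBrick prefix remnant and is bracketed by backbone transcription terminators, a putative bacterial terminator upstream and the his operon terminator downstream, which insulate it from read-through.

The automated annotation labels the 34 bp promoter feature as J23119. This most likely reflects the close sequence similarity among members of the promoter family, which differ by only a few bases, rather than a different insert. The catalogue entry identifies the part as J23108. The plasmid serves as a reusable promoter module for tuning constitutive expression levels in assembled E. coli constructs.
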