Addgene plasmid #72964: pBP-J23108
Purpose: Level 0 - J23108 standard iGEM promoter (5' CTAT/3' GTAC fusion)
Depositing lab: Paul Freemont. Depositing organization: Imperial College London. Publication: EcoFlex: A Multifunctional MoClo Kit for E. coli Synthetic Biology. Moore SJ, Lai HE, Kelwick RJ, Chee SM, Bell DJ, Polizzi KM, Freemont PS. ACS Synth Biol. 2016 May 2. 10.1021/acssynbio.6b00031 PubMed 27096716.
Backbone
  Vector backbone: pSB1C3
  Backbone manufacturer: iGEM
  Backbone size w/o insert (bp): 2142
  Vector type: Synthetic Biology
Growth in bacteria
  Bacterial resistance: Chloramphenicol, 25 μg/mL
  Growth temperature: 37°C
  Growth strain: JM109
  Copy number: High Copy
Gene/Insert
  Gene/Insert name: J23108 promoter
  Species: Synthetic
  Mutation: CAT gene - C435G (nucleotide) - silent mutagenesis to remove BsmBI site
  Cloning method: Restriction Enzyme; 5′ cloning site Unknown (unknown if destroyed); 3′ cloning site Unknown (unknown if destroyed)
  Sequencing primers: 5′ VF2 (5' tgccacctgacgtctaagaa 3'); 3′ VR (5' attaccgcctttgagtgagc 3')
Terms and licenses: Academic/Nonprofit Terms; Industry Terms: Not Available to Industry
How to cite: pBP-J23108 was a gift from Paul Freemont (Addgene plasmid # 72964 ; http://n2t.net/addgene:72964 ; RRID:Addgene_72964)
