>Addgene plasmid #72964 | pBP-J23108 | depositor partial sequence | sequence record 133809 | Partial sequence between BsaI sites - Backbone pBP-J23100
GGTCTCACTATCTGACAGCTAGCTCAGTCCTAGGTATAATGCTAGCGTACAGAGACC
