>Addgene plasmid #72964 | pBP-J23108 | addgene partial sequence | sequence record 140574 | RNAde-BB-1F 5'-tgccacctgacgtctaagaa-3'
ATAGGCGTATCACGAGGCAGAATTTCAGATAAAAAAAATCCTTAGCTTTCGCTAAGGATGATTTCTGGAA
TTCGCGGCCGCTTCTAGAATCTAGAGACGCATAGGTCTCACTATCTGACAGCTAGCTCAGTCCTAGGTAT
AATGCTAGCGTACAGAGACCCATGCCGTCTCATTAGCTGCAGTCCGGCAAAAAAGGGCAAGGTGTCACCA
CCCTGCCCTTTTTCTTTAAAACCGAAAAGATTACTTCGCGTTATGCAGGCTTCCTCGCTCACTGACTCGC
TGCGCTCGGTCGTTCGGCTGCGGCGAGCGGTATCAGCTCACTCAAAGGCGGTAATACGGTTATCCACAGA
ATCAGGGGATAACGCAGGAAAGAACATGTGAGCAAAAGGCCAGCAAAAGGCCAGGAACCGTAAAAAGGCC
GCGTTGCTGGCGTTTTTCCACAGGCTCCGCCCCCCTGACGAGCATCACAAAAATCGACGCTCAAGTCAGA
GGTGGCGAAACCCGACAGGACTATAAAGATACCAGGCGTTTCCCCCTGGAAGCTCCCTCGTGCGCTCTCC
TGTTCCGACCCTGCCGCTTACCGGATACCTGTCCGCCTTTCTCCCTTCGGGAAGCGTGGCGCTTTCTCAT
AGCTCACGCTGTAGGTATCTCAGTTCGGTGTAGGTCGTTCGCTCCAAGCTGGGCTGTGTGCACGAACCCC
CCGTTCAGCCCGACCGCTGCGCCTTATCCGGTAACTATCGTCTTGAGTCCAACCCGGTAAGACACGACTT
ATCGCCACTGGCAGCAGCCACTGGTAACAGGATTAGCAGAGCGAGGTATGTAGGCGGTGCTACAGAGTTC
TTGAAGTGGTGGCCTAACTACGGCTACACTAGA
