>Addgene plasmid #72964 | pBP-J23108 | addgene partial sequence | sequence record 141378 | RNAde-BB-2R 5'-attaccgcctttgagtgagc -3'
GCAGCGAGTCAGTGAGCGAGGAAGCCTGCATAACGCGAAGTAATCTTTTCGGTTTTAAAGAAAAAGGGCA
GGGTGGTGACACCTTGCCCTTTTTTGCCGGACTGCAGCTAATGAGACGGCATGGGTCTCTGTACGCTAGC
ATTATACCTAGGACTGAGCTAGCTGTCAGATAGTGAGACCTATGCGTCTCTAGATTCTAGAAGCGGCCGC
GAATTCCAGAAATCATCCTTAGCGAAAGCTAAGGATTTTTTTTATCTGAAATTCTGCCTCGTGATACGCC
TATTTTTATAGGTTAATGTCATGATAATAATGGTTTCTTAGACGTCAGGTGGCACTCGAGTTGATCGGGC
ACGTAAGAGGTTCCAACTTTCACCATAATGAAATAAGATCACTACCGGGCGTATTTTTTGAGTTATCGAG
ATTTTCAGGAGCTAAGGAAGCTAAAATGGAGAAAAAAATCACTGGATATACCACCGTTGATATATCCCAA
TGGCATCGTAAAGAACATTTTGAGGCATTTCAGTCAGTTGCTCAATGTACCTATAACCAGACCGTTCAGC
TGGATATTACGGCCTTTTTAAAGACCGTAAAGAAAAATAAGCACAAGTTTTATCCGGCCTTTATTCACAT
TCTTGCCCGCCTGATGAATGCTCATCCGGAATTTCGTATGGCAATGAAAGACGGTGAGCTGGTGATATGG
GATAGTGTTCACCCTTGTTACACCGTTTTCCATGAGCAAACTGAAACGTTTTCATCGCTCTGGAGTGAAT
ACCACGACGATTTCCGGCAGTTTCTACACATATATTCGCAAGATGTGGCGTGTTACGGTGAA
